Addgene plasmid #15667: pcDNA-PACT
Depositing lab: Dong-Yan Jin. Depositing organization: University of Hong Kong. Publication: Human TRBP and PACT directly interact with each other and associate with dicer to facilitate the production of small interfering RNA. Kok KH, Ng MH, Ching YP, Jin DY. J Biol Chem. 2007 Jun 15. 282(24):17649-57. 10.1074/jbc.M611768200 PubMed 17452327.
Backbone
  Vector backbone: pcDNA3.1 (+)
  Backbone size w/o insert (bp): 5428
  Vector type: Mammalian Expression
  Selectable markers: Neomycin (select with G418)
Growth in bacteria
  Bacterial resistance: Ampicillin, 100 μg/mL
  Growth temperature: 37°C
  Growth strain: DH5alpha
  Copy number: High Copy
Gene/Insert
  Gene/Insert name: PACT (alt name: PRKRA)
  Species: H. sapiens (human)
  Insert size (bp): 942
  Entrez Gene: PRKRA (a.k.a. DYT16, HSD14, PACT, RAX)
  Cloning method: Restriction Enzyme; 5′ cloning site BamHI (not destroyed); 3′ cloning site XhoI (not destroyed)
  Sequencing primers: 5′ T7; 3′ BGH rev
Terms and licenses: Academic/Nonprofit Terms; Industry Terms: Not Available to Industry
How to cite: pcDNA-PACT was a gift from Dong-Yan Jin (Addgene plasmid # 15667 ; http://n2t.net/addgene:15667 ; RRID:Addgene_15667)
