[The description below was written by a language model from this plasmid's Addgene catalogue record.]
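Description:
pcDNA-PACT is a mammalian expression plasmid built on the pcDNA3.1(+) backbone (5428 bp without insert) carrying the human PACT coding sequence, also known as PRKRA. The 942 bp insert was placed in the multiple cloning site between BamHI at the 5′ end and XhoI at the 3′ end, and both sites remain intact, so the insert can be excised or transferred to another vector. The plasmid is maintained at high copy number in E. coli under ampicillin selection, and it carries a neomycin resistance marker that allows G418 selection of stably transfected mammalian cells.

No feature table accompanies the record, so the promoter and other regulatory elements are not listed explicitly. The standard pcDNA3.1(+) design drives the insert from the CMV immediate-early promoter and terminates transcripts with the bovine growth hormone polyadenylation signal. The listed sequencing primers, T7 forward and BGH reverse, are consistent with that arrangement, since a T7 promoter lies just upstream of the cloning site in this backbone. The record mentions no epitope tag or fusion partner, so the protein appears to be expressed untagged, though this is not stated outright.

PACT is a double-stranded RNA-binding protein known as an activator of the kinase PKR. The associated publication examines how human PACT and TRBP interact directly with each other and associate with Dicer to promote small interfering RNA production. The construct is therefore suited to overexpressing human PACT in transfected mammalian cells for studies of RNA interference machinery, protein–protein interactions with TRBP and Dicer, and related dsRNA-response pathways.
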