>Addgene plasmid #15667 | pcDNA-PACT | addgene partial sequence | sequence record 22132 | CMV-F 5'-CGCAAATGGGCGGTAGGCGTG-3'
GCTCTCTGGCTAACTAGAGAACCCACTGCTTACTGGCTTATCGAAATTAATACGACTCACTATAGGGAGA
CCCAAGCTGGCTAGCGTTTAAACTTAAGCTTGGTACCGAGCTCGGATCCATGTCCCAGAGCAGGCACCGC
GCCGAGGCCCCGCCGCTGGAGCGCGAGGACAGTGGGACCTTCAGTTTGGGGAAGATGATAACAGCTAAGC
CAGGGAAAACACCGATTCAGGTATTACACGAATACGGCATGAAGACCAAGAACATCCCAGTTTATGAATG
TGAAAGATCTGATGTGCAAATACACGTGCCCACTTTCACCTTCAGAGTAACCGTTGGTGACATAACCTGC
ACAGGTGAAGGTACAAGTAAGAAGCTGGCGAAACATAGAGCTGCAGAGGCTGCCATAAACATTTTGAAAG
CCAATGCAAGTATTTGCTTTGCAGTTCCTGACCCCTTAATGCCTGACCCTTCCAAGCAACCAAAGAACCA
GCTTAATCCTATTGGTTCATTACAGGAATTGGCTATTCATCATGGCTGGAGACTTCCTGAATATACCCTT
TCCCAGGAGGGAGGACCTGCTCATAAGAGAGAATATACTACAATTTGCAGGCTAGAGTCATTTATGGAAA
CTGGAAAGGGGGCATCAAAAAAGCAAGCCAAAAGGAATGCTGCTGAGAAATTTCTTGCCAAATTTAGTAA
TATTTCTCCAGAGAACCACATTTCTTTA
